>Addgene plasmid #16309 | kermit/pCS2+ | addgene full sequence | sequence record 246608 | Addgene NGS Result
GCCAATTCAATATGGCGTATATGGACTCATGCCAATTCAATATGGTGGATCTGGACCTGTGCCAATTCAA
TATGGCGTATATGGACTCGTGCCAATTCAATATGGTGGATCTGGACCCCAGCCAATTCAATATGGCGGAC
TTGGCACCATGCCAATTCAATATGGCGGACCTGGCACTGTGCCAACTGGGGAGGGGTCTACTTGGCACGG
TGCCAAGTTTGAGGAGGGGTCTTGGCCCTGTGCCAAGTCCGCCATATTGAATTGGCATGGTGCCAATAAT
GGCGGCCATATTGGCTATATGCCAGGATCAATATATAGGCAATATCCAATATGGCCCTATGCCAATATGG
CTATTGGCCAGGTTCAATACTATGTATTGGCCCTATGCCATATAGTATTCCATATATGGGTTTTCCTATT
GACGTAGATAGCCCCTCCCAATGGGCGGTCCCATATACCATATATGGGGCTTCCTAATACCGCCCATAGC
CACTCCCCCATTGACGTCAATGGTCTCTATATATGGTCTTTCCTATTGACGTCATATGGGCGGTCCTATT
GACGTATATGGCGCCTCCCCCATTGACGTCAATTACGGTAAATGGCCCGCCTGGCTCAATGCCCATTGAC
GTCAATAGGACCACCCACCATTGACGTCAATGGGATGGCTCATTGCCCATTCATATCCGTTCTCACGCCC
CCTATTGACGTCAATGACGGTAAATGGCCCACTTGGCAGTACATCAATATCTATTAATAGTAACTTGGCA
AGTACATTACTATTGGAAGTACGCCAGGGTACATTGGCAGTACTCCCATTGACGTCAATGGCGGTAAATG
GCCCGCGATGGCTGCCAAGTACATCCCCATTGACGTCAATGGGGAGGGGCAATGACGCAAATGGGCGTTC
CATTGACGTAAATGGGCGGTAGGCGTGCCTAATGGGAGGTCTATATAAGCAATGCTCGTTTAGGGAACCG
CCATTCTGCCTGGGGACGTCGGAGCAAGCTTGATTTAGGTGACACTATAGAATACAAGCTACTTGTTCTT
TTTGCAGGATCCCATCGATTCGAATTCGAACCATGCCTCTTGGTCTTGGCCGCAGAAAGAAGGCATCTCC
ACTGATGGAGGATGAAGATGTGAGCGAGCGCAGTGCACTTGGTATTTCCCAGACAAGCAGCATTCCTGGA
GGTTCTATATCTTCCATTCCTCCTGGATTACCCCCTCCTGCACCTGCGCTGCGTCCCAGACTGGTCTTCC
ACGCTCAGCTGGCACACGGGAGTCCAACAGGCAGGATCGAGGGATTCAGTAATGTGAAGGAACTGTACGG
GAAGATTGCAGAGGCATTCAATATTCCTGTTGGGGAGGTGATGTTCTGCACTCTGAACACTCACCGGCTG
GACATGGATAAGCTGCTGGGAGGACAGATTGGTCTGGAGGATTTTATCTTTGCTCATGTGCGGGGACAGA
AGAAGGAGCTGGAAGTCTATAAGTCCGAGGACTCTCTTGGGCTGACAATCACAGATAATGGAGCAGGCTT
TCCCTTCATCAAGCGCATTAAGGAGGGCAGTATCATTCATCGCACGCAGTTAATTGGAGTCGGAGATATG
ATCGAGGCTATCAACGGGAAGAATTTGATTGGCAGCCGTCACTTTGAGGTTGCCAGAATACTGAAAGAAT
TGCCCCGAGGGCGCAAGTTCACACTGAAATTATGTGAGCCCCTGAAGGCCTTTGAAATGATTGCCCCACG
TTCCGGCTTTTCTGGCGTCGGTTCTGGAGCATCTCCATCTGGCAGAGGAACACTGCGCCTCCGGTCTAAG
GGTCCCCCTACTGTGGAGCAACTGGTGTCTGTTATTGAAGAGAAAGCTGTGCAGAAAGTGGATGATCTGC
TGGAAAGTTACATGGGAATCAGAGACAACGAACTGGCTGGCACTATGGTGGAACTGGGTATGGATAAACA
GAATCCCGATGATTTTTCTCAGGCTTTGGACCGAGCACTAGGAGACTTTGCCTTCCCAGACGAGTTTGTT
TTCGACGTTTGGGGGGCGATAGGAGATGCCAAGGCTGGCCGCTATTAACTCGAGCCTCTAGAACTATAGT
GAGTCGTATTACGTAGATCCAGACATGATAAGATACATTGATGAGTTTGGACAAACCACAACTAGAATGC
AGTGAAAAAAATGCTTTATTTGTGAAATTTGTGATGCTATTGCTTTATTTGTAACCATTATAAGCTGCAA
TAAACAAGTTAACAACAACAATTGCATTCATTTTATGTTTCAGGTTCAGGGGGAGGTGTGGGAGGTTTTT
TAATTCGCGGCCGCGGCGCCAATGCATTGGGCCCGGTACCCAGCTTTTGTTCCCTTTAGTGAGGGTTAAT
TGCGCGCTTGGCGTAATCATGGTCATAGCTGTTTCCTGTGTGAAATTGTTATCCGCTCACAATTCCACAC
AACATACGAGCCGGGAGCATAAAGTGTAAAGCCTGGGGTGCCTAATGAGTGAGCTAACTCACATTAATTG
CGTTGCGCTCACTGCCCGCTTTCCAGTCGGGAAACCTGTCGTGCCAGCTGCATTAATGAATCGGCCAACG
CGCGGGGAGAGGCGGTTTGCGTATTGGGCGCTCTTCCGCTTCCTCGCTCACTGACTCGCTGCGCTCGGTC
GTTCGGCTGCGGCGAGCGGTATCAGCTCACTCAAAGGCGGTAATACGGTTATCCACAGAATCAGGGGATA
ACGCAGGAAAGAACATGTGAGCAAAAGGCCAGCAAAAGGCCAGGAACCGTAAAAAGGCCGCGTTGCTGGC
GTTTTTCCATAGGCTCCGCCCCCCTGACGAGCATCACAAAAATCGACGCTCAAGTCAGAGGTGGCGAAAC
CCGACAGGACTATAAAGATACCAGGCGTTTCCCCCTGGAAGCTCCCTCGTGCGCTCTCCTGTTCCGACCC
TGCCGCTTACCGGATACCTGTCCGCCTTTCTCCCTTCGGGAAGCGTGGCGCTTTCTCATAGCTCACGCTG
TAGGTATCTCAGTTCGGTGTAGGTCGTTCGCTCCAAGCTGGGCTGTGTGCACGAACCCCCCGTTCAGCCC
GACCGCTGCGCCTTATCCGGTAACTATCGTCTTGAGTCCAACCCGGTAAGACACGACTTATCGCCACTGG
CAGCAGCCACTGGTAACAGGATTAGCAGAGCGAGGTATGTAGGCGGTGCTACAGAGTTCTTGAAGTGGTG
GCCTAACTACGGCTACACTAGAAGAACAGTATTTGGTATCTGCGCTCTGCTGAAGCCAGTTACCTTCGGA
AAAAGAGTTGGTAGCTCTTGATCCGGCAAACAAACCACCGCTGGTAGCGGTGGTTTTTTTGTTTGCAAGC
AGCAGATTACGCGCAGAAAAAAAGGATCTCAAGAAGATCCTTTGATCTTTTCTACGGGGTCTGACGCTCA
GTGGAACGAAAACTCACGTTAAGGGATTTTGGTCATGAGATTATCAAAAAGGATCTTCACCTAGATCCTT
TTAAATTAAAAATGAAGTTTTAAATCAATCTAAAGTATATATGAGTAAACTTGGTCTGACAGTTACCAAT
GCTTAATCAGTGAGGCACCTATCTCAGCGATCTGTCTATTTCGTTCATCCATAGTTGCCTGACTCCCCGT
CGTGTAGATAACTACGATACGGGAGGGCTTACCATCTGGCCCCAGTGCTGCAATGATACCGCGAGACCCA
CGCTCACCGGCTCCAGATTTATCAGCAATAAACCAGCCAGCCGGAAGGGCCGAGCGCAGAAGTGGTCCTG
CAACTTTATCCGCCTCCATCCAGTCTATTAATTGTTGCCGGGAAGCTAGAGTAAGTAGTTCGCCAGTTAA
TAGTTTGCGCAACGTTGTTGCCATTGCTACAGGCATCGTGGTGTCACGCTCGTCGTTTGGTATGGCTTCA
TTCAGCTCCGGTTCCCAACGATCAAGGCGAGTTACATGATCCCCCATGTTGTGCAAAAAAGCGGTTAGCT
CCTTCGGTCCTCCGATCGTTGTCAGAAGTAAGTTGGCCGCAGTGTTATCACTCATGGTTATGGCAGCACT
GCATAATTCTCTTACTGTCATGCCATCCGTAAGATGCTTTTCTGTGACTGGTGAGTACTCAACCAAGTCA
TTCTGAGAATAGTGTATGCGGCGACCGAGTTGCTCTTGCCCGGCGTCAATACGGGATAATACCGCGCCAC
ATAGCAGAACTTTAAAAGTGCTCATCATTGGAAAACGTTCTTCGGGGCGAAAACTCTCAAGGATCTTACC
GCTGTTGAGATCCAGTTCGATGTAACCCACTCGTGCACCCAACTGATCTTCAGCATCTTTTACTTTCACC
AGCGTTTCTGGGTGAGCAAAAACAGGAAGGCAAAATGCCGCAAAAAAGGGAATAAGGGCGACACGGAAAT
GTTGAATACTCATACTCTTCCTTTTTCAATATTATTGAAGCATTTATCAGGGTTATTGTCTCATGAGCGG
ATACATATTTGAATGTATTTAGAAAAATAAACAAATAGGGGTTCCGCGCACATTTCCCCGAAAAGTGCCA
CCTAAATTGTAAGCGTTAATATTTTGTTAAAATTCGCGTTAAATTTTTGTTAAATCAGCTCATTTTTTAA
CCAATAGGCCGAAATCGGCAAAATCCCTTATAAATCAAAAGAATAGACCGAGATAGGGT
[37 nt withheld, positions 4680-4716]
AAAGAACGTGGACTCCAACGTCAAAGG
[49 nt withheld, positions 4744-4792]
T
[91 nt withheld, positions 4794-4884]
G
[124 nt withheld, positions 4886-5009]
CCCATTCGCCATTCAGGCTGCGCAACTGTTGGGAAGGGCGATCGGTGCGGGCCTCTTCGCTATTACGCCA
GTCGACC
Features (pLannotate 1.2.2; 15 found; start..end, strand, type, name):
      1..978     +  promoter       CMV IE94 promoter: enhancer/promoter region of simian cytomegalovirus major immediate early transcription unit IE94
   1013..1031    +  promoter       SP6 promoter: promoter for bacteriophage SP6 RNA polymerase
   1083..2075    +  CDS            Gipc1: GIPC1_MOUSE - Also known as Gipc, Rgs19ip1, Semcap1. Experimental evidence at protein level: Swiss-Prot protein existence level 1. Inhibits endothelial cell migration (in vitro). May be involved in G protein-linked signaling (By similarity). From Mus musculus (Mouse).
   2094..2111    -  promoter       T7 promoter (fragment): promoter for bacteriophage T7 RNA polymerase
   2116..2250    -  polyA_signal   SV40 poly(A) signal: SV40 polyadenylation signal
   2363..2381    -  promoter       T3 promoter: promoter for bacteriophage T3 RNA polymerase
   2426..2442    -  protein_bind   lac operator: The lac repressor binds to the lac operator to inhibit transcription in E. coli. This inhibition can be relieved by adding lactose or isopropyl-β-D-thiogalactopyranoside (IPTG). lac repressor encoded by lacI
   2450..2480    -  promoter       lac promoter: promoter for the E. coli lac operon
   2495..2516    -  protein_bind   CAP binding site: CAP binding activates transcription in the presence of cAMP. E. coli catabolite activator protein
   2529..2621    -  CDS            lacI (fragment): lac repressor; lacI; The lac repressor binds to the lac operator to inhibit transcription in E. coli. This inhibition can be relieved by adding lactose or isopropyl-β-D-thiogalactopyranoside (IPTG).
   2804..3392    -  rep_origin     ori: high-copy-number ColE1/pMB1/pBR322/pUC origin of replication
   3563..4423    -  CDS            AmpR: β-lactamase; bla; confers resistance to ampicillin, carbenicillin, and related antibiotics
   4424..4528    -  promoter       AmpR promoter: bla
   4581..5009    -  rep_origin     f1 ori (sequence partly withheld): f1 bacteriophage origin of replication; arrow indicates direction of (+) strand synthesis
   5014..5080    -  CDS            lacZα (fragment): LacZα fragment of β-galactosidase; lacZ fragment
