[The description below was written by a language model from this plasmid's Addgene catalogue record and pLannotate feature annotations shown in this document.]
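Description:
kermit/pCS2+ is a vertebrate expression plasmid carrying the Xenopus laevis Kermit coding sequence (gipc1, a GIPC homolog also recorded as T2) in the pCS2+ backbone. The roughly 1 kb insert was placed between the EcoRI and XhoI sites, both of which remain intact, and the sequenced plasmid totals about 5.1 kb. The automated annotation labels the open reading frame by its similarity to mouse Gipc1, but the catalogue entry identifies it as the frog gene. In bacteria the plasmid replicates from a high-copy ColE1/pUC-type origin and is selected with ampicillin through the β-lactamase gene. An f1 origin and remnants of lac regulatory and lacZα sequences are also present as backbone carryover.

The insert sits downstream of two promoters in tandem. The simian cytomegalovirus IE94 enhancer/promoter drives transcription when the DNA is introduced into vertebrate cells or embryos, and an SV40 polyadenylation signal lies downstream of the coding sequence to provide 3′ end processing. An SP6 phage promoter lies between the CMV element and the coding sequence, allowing in vitro synthesis of sense RNA; the depositor notes that sense transcripts are made by linearising with NotI and transcribing with SP6. T7 (partial) and T3 promoters lie on the opposite strand downstream of the insert, with T3 also serving as a sequencing primer site.

No epitope tag or reporter is annotated. The associated publication describes Kermit as a frizzled-interacting protein that regulates frizzled 3 signalling in neural crest development, so the construct suits overexpression studies by plasmid delivery or with synthetic mRNA.
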