Addgene plasmid #16309: kermit/pCS2+
Depositing lab: Peter Klein. Depositing organization: University of Pennsylvania. Publication: Kermit, a frizzled interacting protein, regulates frizzled 3 signaling in neural crest development. Tan C, Deardorff MA, Saint-Jeannet JP, Yang J, Arzoumanian A, Klein PS. Development. 2001 Oct . 128(19):3665-74. PubMed 11585793.
Backbone
  Vector backbone: pCS2+
  Backbone size w/o insert (bp): 4095
  Vector type: Vertebrate expression
Growth in bacteria
  Bacterial resistance: Ampicillin, 100 μg/mL
  Growth temperature: 37°C
  Growth strain: DH5alpha
  Copy number: High Copy
Gene/Insert
  Gene/Insert name: Kermit (alt names: T2; GIPC homolog)
  Species: X. laevis (frog)
  Insert size (bp): 1000
  Entrez Gene: gipc1 (a.k.a. GIPC, XGIPC, kermit)
  Cloning method: Restriction Enzyme; 5′ cloning site EcoRI (not destroyed); 3′ cloning site XhoI (not destroyed)
  Sequencing primers: 5′ SP6; 3′ T3
Terms and licenses: Academic/Nonprofit Terms; Industry Terms: Not Available to Industry
Depositor comments: For sense transcripts, cut with NotI and transcribe with SP6.
How to cite: kermit/pCS2+ was a gift from Peter Klein (Addgene plasmid # 16309 ; http://n2t.net/addgene:16309 ; RRID:Addgene_16309)
